Addgene plasmid #176765: pEE008
Purpose: Encodes codon optimized putative thermophilic PET hydrolase enzyme for bacterial expression
Depositing lab: Gregg Beckham. Depositing organization: National Laboratory of the Rockies (NLR). Publication: Sourcing thermotolerant poly(ethylene terephthalate) hydrolase scaffolds from natural diversity. Erickson E, Gado JE, Avilan L, Bratti F, Brizendine RK, Cox PA, Gill R, Graham R, Kim DJ, Konig G, Michener WE, Poudel S, Ramirez KJ, Shakespeare TJ, Zahn M, Boyd ES, Payne CM, DuBois JL, Pickford AR, Beckham GT, McGeehan JE. Nat Commun. 2022 Dec 21;13(1):7850. doi: 10.1038/s41467-022-35237-x. PubMed 36543766.
Backbone
  Vector backbone: pET21b(+)
  Backbone manufacturer: EMD Biosciences
  Backbone size w/o insert (bp): 5366
  Vector type: Bacterial Expression
Growth in bacteria
  Bacterial resistance: Ampicillin, 100 μg/mL
  Growth temperature: 37°C
  Growth strain: DH5alpha
  Copy number: High Copy
Gene/Insert
  Gene/Insert name: 104 (alt name: Environmental sample YNP16_304900)
  Species: Environmental sample
  Insert size (bp): 1098
  Promoter: T7
  Tag / fusion protein: 6xHis (C terminal on backbone)
  Cloning method: Restriction Enzyme; 5′ cloning site NdeI (unknown if destroyed); 3′ cloning site XhoI (unknown if destroyed)
  Sequencing primers: 5′ T7 For; 3′ T7 Rev
Terms and licenses: Academic/Nonprofit Terms; Industry Terms: Not Available to Industry
Depositor comments: Accession Number YNP16_304900
How to cite: pEE008 was a gift from Gregg Beckham (Addgene plasmid # 176765 ; http://n2t.net/addgene:176765 ; RRID:Addgene_176765)
