[The description below was written by a language model from this plasmid's Addgene catalogue record and pLannotate feature annotations shown in this document.]
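Description:
pEE008 is a bacterial expression plasmid built on the pET21b(+) backbone, carrying a codon-optimized gene for a putative thermophilic poly(ethylene terephthalate) (PET) hydrolase. The roughly 1.1 kb insert, designated "104", derives from an environmental sample rather than a cultured organism, and was cloned between the NdeI and XhoI sites. The sequenced plasmid is about 6.5 kb. It is maintained in E. coli through a ColE1/pBR322-type origin and selected with ampicillin via the β-lactamase gene (AmpR) under its own promoter. The catalogue lists it as high copy, although the feature table also shows the rop gene and bom region inherited from pBR322, which normally moderate copy number. An f1 origin is present for single-stranded DNA production. The short tetracycline-resistance fragments annotated in the table are non-functional backbone remnants.

Expression follows the standard pET arrangement: a T7 promoter followed directly by a lac operator, then the strong ribosome binding site from T7 gene 10, the open reading frame, and a T7 terminator. The plasmid-borne lacI gene supplies lac repressor, so transcription stays repressed until induced with IPTG or lactose in a host that provides T7 RNA polymerase. The insert itself is not annotated in the feature table, but it occupies the gap between the RBS and the histidine tag. That tag, flagged by the annotation software as a fragment of a longer His tag, corresponds to the backbone-encoded C-terminal 6xHis fusion, which permits metal-affinity purification. The construct is intended for recombinant production of this candidate enzyme, as part of an effort to identify thermotolerant PET hydrolase scaffolds from natural sequence diversity.
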