Features (pLannotate 1.2.2; 18 found; start..end, strand, type, name):
    995..1072    -  promoter       lacI promoter: lacI
   1080..1359    -  CDS            TcR (fragment): tetracycline efflux protein; tet; confers resistance to tetracycline
   1381..1399    +  promoter       T7 promoter: promoter for bacteriophage T7 RNA polymerase
   1400..1424    +  protein_bind   lac operator: The lac repressor binds to the lac operator to inhibit transcription in E. coli. This inhibition can be relieved by adding lactose or isopropyl-β-D-thiogalactopyranoside (IPTG). lac repressor encoded by lacI
   1439..1461    +  RBS            RBS: efficient ribosome binding site from bacteriophage T7 gene 10 (Olins and Rangwala, 1989)
   2576..2593    +  CDS            9xHis (fragment): 9xHis affinity tag
   2603..2652    +  CDS            SET1 (fragment): solubility-enhancement tag derived from T7 phage gene 10B
   2660..2707    +  terminator     T7 terminator: transcription terminator for bacteriophage T7 RNA polymerase
   2744..3172    +  rep_origin     f1 ori (sequence partly withheld): f1 bacteriophage origin of replication; arrow indicates direction of (+) strand synthesis
   3225..3329    +  promoter       AmpR promoter: bla
   3330..4190    +  CDS            AmpR: β-lactamase; bla; confers resistance to ampicillin, carbenicillin, and related antibiotics
   4361..4949    +  rep_origin     ori: high-copy-number ColE1/pMB1/pBR322/pUC origin of replication
   5135..5274    -  misc_feature   bom: basis of mobility region from pBR322
   5376..5567    -  CDS            rop: Rop protein, which maintains plasmids at low copy number; rop
   5584..5964    +  CDS            YPB1_ECOLX: Protein predicted: Swiss-Prot protein existence level 4. From Escherichia coli.
   6036..6327    -  CDS            TcR (fragment): tetracycline efflux protein; tet; confers resistance to tetracycline
   6342..6363    -  protein_bind   CAP binding site: CAP binding activates transcription in the presence of cAMP. E. coli catabolite activator protein
   6376..994     -  CDS            lacI (across the origin): lac repressor; lacI; The lac repressor binds to the lac operator to inhibit transcription in E. coli. This inhibition can be relieved by adding lactose or isopropyl-β-D-thiogalactopyranoside (IPTG).
>Addgene plasmid #176765 | pEE008 | addgene full sequence | sequence record 349640 | Addgene NGS Result
GCGCCAGGGTGGTTTTTCTTTTCACCAGTGAGACGGGCAACAGCTGATTGCCCTTCACCGCCTGGCCCTG
AGAGAGTTGCAGCAAGCGGTCCACGCTGGTTTGCCCCAGCAGGCGAAAATCCTGTTTGATGGTGGTTAAC
GGCGGGATATAACATGAGCTGTCTTCGGTATCGTCGTATCCCACTACCGAGATATCCGCACCAACGCGCA
GCCCGGACTCGGTAATGGCGCGCATTGCGCCCAGCGCCATCTGATCGTTGGCAACCAGCATCGCAGTGGG
AACGATGCCCTCATTCAGCATTTGCATGGTTTGTTGAAAACCGGACATGGCACTCCAGTCGCCTTCCCGT
TCCGCTATCGGCTGAATTTGATTGCGAGTGAGATATTTATGCCAGCCAGCCAGACGCAGACGCGCCGAGA
CAGAACTTAATGGGCCCGCTAACAGCGCGATTTGCTGGTGACCCAATGCGACCAGATGCTCCACGCCCAG
TCGCGTACCGTCTTCATGGGAGAAAATAATACTGTTGATGGGTGTCTGGTCAGAGACATCAAGAAATAAC
GCCGGAACATTAGTGCAGGCAGCTTCCACAGCAATGGCATCCTGGTCATCCAGCGGATAGTTAATGATCA
GCCCACTGACGCGTTGCGCGAGAAGATTGTGCACCGCCGCTTTACAGGCTTCGACGCCGCTTCGTTCTAC
CATCGACACCACCACGCTGGCACCCAGTTGATCGGCGCGAGATTTAATCGCCGCGACAATTTGCGACGGC
GCGTGCAGGGCCAGACTGGAGGTGGCAACGCCAATCAGCAACGACTGTTTGCCCGCCAGTTGTTGTGCCA
CGCGGTTGGGAATGTAATTCAGCTCCGCCATCGCCGCTTCCACTTTTTCCCGCGTTTTCGCAGAAACGTG
GCTGGCCTGGTTCACCACGCGGGAAACGGTCTGATAAGAGACACCGGCATACTCTGCGACATCGTATAAC
GTTACTGGTTTCACATTCACCACCCTGAATTGACTCTCTTCCGGGCGCTATCATGCCATACCGCGAAAGG
TTTTGCGCCATTCGATGGTGTCCGGGATCTCGACGCTCTCCCTTATGCGACTCCTGCATTAGGAAGCAGC
CCAGTAGTAGGTTGAGGCCGTTGAGCACCGCCGCCGCAAGGAATGGTGCATGCAAGGAGATGGCGCCCAA
CAGTCCCCCGGCCACGGGGCCTGCCACCATACCCACGCCGAAACAAGCGCTCATGAGCCCGAAGTGGCGA
GCCCGATCTTCCCCATCGGTGATGTCGGCGATATAGGCGCCAGCAACCGCACCTGTGGCGCCGGTGATGC
CGGCCACGATGCGTCCGGCGTAGAGGATCGAGATCTCGATCCCGCGAAATTAATACGACTCACTATAGGG
GAATTGTGAGCGGATAACAATTCCCCTCTAGAAATAATTTTGTTTAACTTTAAGAAGGAGATATACATAT
GGTTTTCCTTGGCTGGCAGGGCTCACCGGTGCAGCTGCCGGCACACGCGGGCGAACAAGCACCGAGCCCG
GTTGAGCCACTCAACCTGCCTGATCCGGCACGTCCGGGAGCTTACCCGGTAGCGCTGTTAACTTACGGCT
CTGGCCAAGATAAACTGCGTCAGGAGTACGCGCAAGGTGCAGCTCTGCTGACCCCGAGCGTGGACGCGTC
TCTGCTGCTGGAAGGCTGGTCCTCTCTCCGTACCGCTTATTGGGGTTTTTCCCCTGCCGAACTGCCGCTG
AATGGTCGTGTGTGGTATCCGCAGGCGGAAGGGCGTTTTCCGCTGGTTATCGCAGTACACGGCAACCACC
CTATGGAGGAAACCTCAGAGAGTGGCTATGACTACCTGGGCGAACTGCTGGCTTCCCGCGGTTTTATCTT
CGTGGCTGTTGACGAAAACTTCCTTAATATCTCCGCATGGGGTGATGTGCTGTTTTTCAACCGCCTGGAA
GGTGAAAGCGATGCGCGTGGATGGCTGGTTCTGGAACATCTTCGTCTGTGGCAAAGCTGGAACGAACAAC
CAGGCAACCCGTTCTATCAGCGCGTAGATCTGAACCAGATCGCGCTGCTGGGCCACTCCCGTGGTGGAGA
AGCAATTGTTATCGCCGCAGCATTCAACCGCCTGTCCCACTACCCGGACAATGCGGCCCTGAGTTTCGAT
TACGGCTTCAAGATTCGCAGCCTGATCGCGCTGGCTCCAGCCGACGGCCAGTACCAGCCAGGCGGTCTGC
CTACCCCGCTGCAGGATGTTAACTACCTGCTGCTGCATGGTTCCCACGACATGGACGTGCTGACTATGAT
GGGCGCGGCGCCGTTCGAACGTCTGACCTTCAGCGGCCAGGATGACTTCTTCAAGTCTGCAGTTTACATC
TACGGCGCTAACCACGGTCAGTTCAACTCTGTGTGGGGCAATAAGGATATCGCAGAACCGATCCCACGTC
TGTACAATCTGCGTCAGCTGCTGCCGCAGACCGAACAGCAACGTATCGCGCAGGTACTGATTAGCGCATT
CCTGGAAGATACTCTGCGTGGTGAACGTGCCTATCGTCCGCTGTTTCAACTCGAGCACCACCACCACCAC
CACTGAGATCCGGCTGCTAACAAAGCCCGAAAGGAAGCTGAGTTGGCTGCTGCCACCGCTGAGCAATAAC
TAGCATAACCCCTTGGGGCCTCTAAACGGGTCTTGAGGGGTTTTTTGCTGAAAGGAGGAACTATATCCGG
ATTGGCGAATGGG
[124 nt withheld, positions 2744-2867]
C
[91 nt withheld, positions 2869-2959]
A
[49 nt withheld, positions 2961-3009]
CCTTTGACGTTGGAGTCCACGTTCTTT
[37 nt withheld, positions 3037-3073]
ACCCTATCTCGGTCTATTCTTTTGATTTATAAGGGATTTTGCCGATTTCGGCCTATTGGTTAAAAAATGA
GCTGATTTAACAAAAATTTAACGCGAATTTTAACAAAATATTAACGCTTACAATTTAGGTGGCACTTTTC
GGGGAAATGTGCGCGGAACCCCTATTTGTTTATTTTTCTAAATACATTCAAATATGTATCCGCTCATGAG
ACAATAACCCTGATAAATGCTTCAATAATATTGAAAAAGGAAGAGTATGAGTATTCAACATTTCCGTGTC
GCCCTTATTCCCTTTTTTGCGGCATTTTGCCTTCCTGTTTTTGCTCACCCAGAAACGCTGGTGAAAGTAA
AAGATGCTGAAGATCAGTTGGGTGCACGAGTGGGTTACATCGAACTGGATCTCAACAGCGGTAAGATCCT
TGAGAGTTTTCGCCCCGAAGAACGTTTTCCAATGATGAGCACTTTTAAAGTTCTGCTATGTGGCGCGGTA
TTATCCCGTATTGACGCCGGGCAAGAGCAACTCGGTCGCCGCATACACTATTCTCAGAATGACTTGGTTG
AGTACTCACCAGTCACAGAAAAGCATCTTACGGATGGCATGACAGTAAGAGAATTATGCAGTGCTGCCAT
AACCATGAGTGATAACACTGCGGCCAACTTACTTCTGACAACGATCGGAGGACCGAAGGAGCTAACCGCT
TTTTTGCACAACATGGGGGATCATGTAACTCGCCTTGATCGTTGGGAACCGGAGCTGAATGAAGCCATAC
CAAACGACGAGCGTGACACCACGATGCCTGCAGCAATGGCAACAACGTTGCGCAAACTATTAACTGGCGA
ACTACTTACTCTAGCTTCCCGGCAACAATTAATAGACTGGATGGAGGCGGATAAAGTTGCAGGACCACTT
CTGCGCTCGGCCCTTCCGGCTGGCTGGTTTATTGCTGATAAATCTGGAGCCGGTGAGCGTGGGTCTCGCG
GTATCATTGCAGCACTGGGGCCAGATGGTAAGCCCTCCCGTATCGTAGTTATCTACACGACGGGGAGTCA
GGCAACTATGGATGAACGAAATAGACAGATCGCTGAGATAGGTGCCTCACTGATTAAGCATTGGTAACTG
TCAGACCAAGTTTACTCATATATACTTTAGATTGATTTAAAACTTCATTTTTAATTTAAAAGGATCTAGG
TGAAGATCCTTTTTGATAATCTCATGACCAAAATCCCTTAACGTGAGTTTTCGTTCCACTGAGCGTCAGA
CCCCGTAGAAAAGATCAAAGGATCTTCTTGAGATCCTTTTTTTCTGCGCGTAATCTGCTGCTTGCAAACA
AAAAAACCACCGCTACCAGCGGTGGTTTGTTTGCCGGATCAAGAGCTACCAACTCTTTTTCCGAAGGTAA
CTGGCTTCAGCAGAGCGCAGATACCAAATACTGTCCTTCTAGTGTAGCCGTAGTTAGGCCACCACTTCAA
GAACTCTGTAGCACCGCCTACATACCTCGCTCTGCTAATCCTGTTACCAGTGGCTGCTGCCAGTGGCGAT
AAGTCGTGTCTTACCGGGTTGGACTCAAGACGATAGTTACCGGATAAGGCGCAGCGGTCGGGCTGAACGG
GGGGTTCGTGCACACAGCCCAGCTTGGAGCGAACGACCTACACCGAACTGAGATACCTACAGCGTGAGCT
ATGAGAAAGCGCCACGCTTCCCGAAGGGAGAAAGGCGGACAGGTATCCGGTAAGCGGCAGGGTCGGAACA
GGAGAGCGCACGAGGGAGCTTCCAGGGGGAAACGCCTGGTATCTTTATAGTCCTGTCGGGTTTCGCCACC
TCTGACTTGAGCGTCGATTTTTGTGATGCTCGTCAGGGGGGCGGAGCCTATGGAAAAACGCCAGCAACGC
GGCCTTTTTACGGTTCCTGGCCTTTTGCTGGCCTTTTGCTCACATGTTCTTTCCTGCGTTATCCCCTGAT
TCTGTGGATAACCGTATTACCGCCTTTGAGTGAGCTGATACCGCTCGCCGCAGCCGAACGACCGAGCGCA
GCGAGTCAGTGAGCGAGGAAGCGGAAGAGCGCCTGATGCGGTATTTTCTCCTTACGCATCTGTGCGGTAT
TTCACACCGCAATGGTGCACTCTCAGTACAATCTGCTCTGATGCCGCATAGTTAAGCCAGTATACACTCC
GCTATCGCTACGTGACTGGGTCATGGCTGCGCCCCGACACCCGCCAACACCCGCTGACGCGCCCTGACGG
GCTTGTCTGCTCCCGGCATCCGCTTACAGACAAGCTGTGACCGTCTCCGGGAGCTGCATGTGTCAGAGGT
TTTCACCGTCATCACCGAAACGCGCGAGGCAGCTGCGGTAAAGCTCATCAGCGTGGTCGTGAAGCGATTC
ACAGATGTCTGCCTGTTCATCCGCGTCCAGCTCGTTGAGTTTCTCCAGAAGCGTTAATGTCTGGCTTCTG
ATAAAGCGGGCCATGTTAAGGGCGGTTTTTTCCTGTTTGGTCACTGATGCCTCCGTGTAAGGGGGATTTC
TGTTCATGGGGGTAATGATACCGATGAAACGAGAGAGGATGCTCACGATACGGGTTACTGATGATGAACA
TGCCCGGTTACTGGAACGTTGTGAGGGTAAACAACTGGCGGTATGGATGCGGCGGGACCAGAGAAAAATC
ACTCAGGGTCAATGCCAGCGCTTCGTTAATACAGATGTAGGTGTTCCACAGGGTAGCCAGCAGCATCCTG
CGATGCAGATCCGGAACATAATGGTGCAGGGCGCTGACTTCCGCGTTTCCAGACTTTACGAAACACGGAA
ACCGAAGACCATTCATGTTGTTGCTCAGGTCGCAGACGTTTTGCAGCAGCAGTCGCTTCACGTTCGCTCG
CGTATCGGTGATTCATTCTGCTAACCAGTAAGGCAACCCCGCCAGCCTAGCCGGGTCCTCAACGACAGGA
GCACGATCATGCGCACCCGTGGGGCCGCCATGCCGGCGATAATGGCCTGCTTCTCGCCGAAACGTTTGGT
GGCGGGACCAGTGACGAAGGCTTGAGCGAGGGCGTGCAAGATTCCGAATACCGCAAGCGACAGGCCGATC
ATCGTCGCGCTCCAGCGAAAGCGGTCCTCGCCGAAAATGACCCAGAGCGCTGCCGGCACCTGTCCTACGA
GTTGCATGATAAAGAAGACAGTCATAAGTGCGGCGACGATAGTCATGCCCCGCGCCCACCGGAAGGAGCT
GACTGGGTTGAAGGCTCTCAAGGGCATCGGTCGAGATCCCGGTGCCTAATGAGTGAGCTAACTTACATTA
ATTGCGTTGCGCTCACTGCCCGCTTTCCAGTCGGGAAACCTGTCGTGCCAGCTGCATTAATGAATCGGCC
AACGCGCGGGGAGAGGCGGTTTGCGTATTGG
