>Addgene plasmid #176765 | pEE008 | depositor partial sequence | sequence record 342585 | Insert (including NdeI and XhoI sites)
CATATGGTTTTCCTTGGCTGGCAGGGCTCACCGGTGCAGCTGCCGGCACACGCGGGCGAACAAGCACCGA
GCCCGGTTGAGCCACTCAACCTGCCTGATCCGGCACGTCCGGGAGCTTACCCGGTAGCGCTGTTAACTTA
CGGCTCTGGCCAAGATAAACTGCGTCAGGAGTACGCGCAAGGTGCAGCTCTGCTGACCCCGAGCGTGGAC
GCGTCTCTGCTGCTGGAAGGCTGGTCCTCTCTCCGTACCGCTTATTGGGGTTTTTCCCCTGCCGAACTGC
CGCTGAATGGTCGTGTGTGGTATCCGCAGGCGGAAGGGCGTTTTCCGCTGGTTATCGCAGTACACGGCAA
CCACCCTATGGAGGAAACCTCAGAGAGTGGCTATGACTACCTGGGCGAACTGCTGGCTTCCCGCGGTTTT
ATCTTCGTGGCTGTTGACGAAAACTTCCTTAATATCTCCGCATGGGGTGATGTGCTGTTTTTCAACCGCC
TGGAAGGTGAAAGCGATGCGCGTGGATGGCTGGTTCTGGAACATCTTCGTCTGTGGCAAAGCTGGAACGA
ACAACCAGGCAACCCGTTCTATCAGCGCGTAGATCTGAACCAGATCGCGCTGCTGGGCCACTCCCGTGGT
GGAGAAGCAATTGTTATCGCCGCAGCATTCAACCGCCTGTCCCACTACCCGGACAATGCGGCCCTGAGTT
TCGATTACGGCTTCAAGATTCGCAGCCTGATCGCGCTGGCTCCAGCCGACGGCCAGTACCAGCCAGGCGG
TCTGCCTACCCCGCTGCAGGATGTTAACTACCTGCTGCTGCATGGTTCCCACGACATGGACGTGCTGACT
ATGATGGGCGCGGCGCCGTTCGAACGTCTGACCTTCAGCGGCCAGGATGACTTCTTCAAGTCTGCAGTTT
ACATCTACGGCGCTAACCACGGTCAGTTCAACTCTGTGTGGGGCAATAAGGATATCGCAGAACCGATCCC
ACGTCTGTACAATCTGCGTCAGCTGCTGCCGCAGACCGAACAGCAACGTATCGCGCAGGTACTGATTAGC
GCATTCCTGGAAGATACTCTGCGTGGTGAACGTGCCTATCGTCCGCTGTTTCAACTCGAG
